Addgene plasmid #43748: IV-CAC
Depositing lab: Chad Cowan & Kiran Musunuru. Depositing organization: Harvard University. Publication: A TALEN Genome-Editing System for Generating Human Stem Cell-Based Disease Models. Ding Q, Lee YK, Schaefer EA, Peters DT, Veres A, Kim K, Kuperwasser N, Motola DL, Meissner TB, Hendriks WT, Trevisan M, Gupta RM, Moisan A, Banks E, Friesen M, Schinzel RT, Xia F, Tang A, Xia Y, Figueroa E, Wann A, Ahfeldt T, Daheron L, Zhang F, Rubin LL, Peng LF, Chung RT, Musunuru K, Cowan CA. Cell Stem Cell. 2012 Dec 12. pii: S1934-5909(12)00645-5. doi: 10.1016/j.stem.2012.11.011. PubMed 23246482.
Backbone
  Vector backbone: pCRII-TOPO
  Backbone manufacturer: Invitrogen
  Backbone size w/o insert (bp): 3973
  Vector type: Bacterial Cloning
Growth in bacteria
  Bacterial resistance: Ampicillin and Kanamycin, 100 & 50 μg/mL
  Growth temperature: 37°C
  Growth strain: Top10
  Copy number: High Copy
Gene/Insert
  Gene/Insert name: IV-CAC
  Species: Synthetic
  Insert size (bp): 279
  Cloning method: TOPO Cloning
  Sequencing primers: 5′ T7; 3′ M13-rev
Terms and licenses: Academic/Nonprofit Terms; Industry Terms: Not Available to Industry
How to cite: IV-CAC was a gift from Chad Cowan & Kiran Musunuru (Addgene plasmid # 43748 ; http://n2t.net/addgene:43748 ; RRID:Addgene_43748)
