[The description below was written by a language model from this plasmid's Addgene catalogue record.]
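Description:
IV-CAC is a small bacterial cloning plasmid built on the commercial pCRII-TOPO backbone (about 4 kb without insert), into which a 279 bp synthetic fragment was introduced by TOPO cloning. It is a high-copy plasmid maintained in E. coli and carries both ampicillin and kanamycin resistance, as is standard for this backbone. No feature table accompanies the record, so the positions of the origin, resistance genes and flanking elements are not documented here. The listed sequencing primers (T7 on one side, M13 reverse on the other) reflect the usual arrangement of priming sites on either side of the TOPO insertion site, which allows the insert to be verified from both directions.

The record does not describe the insert beyond its name, synthetic origin and size. The associated publication reports a TALEN genome-editing system for generating human stem cell-based disease models. In that context, the name plausibly denotes one component of a library of pre-assembled TAL effector repeat modules, with "IV" indicating a position in the array and "CAC" the three DNA bases recognised. A 279 bp length is roughly compatible with a short multi-repeat block, but this reading is an inference, not something stated in the catalogue fields. The plasmid has no recorded promoter driving the insert, tag, reporter or eukaryotic selection marker, and it is classified purely as a bacterial cloning vector. It therefore most likely serves as a storage and source plasmid for a DNA part that is excised or amplified and assembled into full-length TALEN constructs, not as something expressed directly in cells.
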