>Addgene plasmid #43748 | IV-CAC | depositor partial sequence | sequence record 59013 | IV-CAC sequence 279 bps
CGTCTCGACTCACCCCAGAGCAGGTCGTGGCGATCGCAAGCCACGACGGAGGAAAGCAAGCCTTGGAAAC
AGTACAGAGGCTGTTGCCTGTGCTGTGCCAAGCGCACGGCCTCACCCCAGAGCAGGTCGTGGCAATCGCC
TCCAACATTGGCGGGAAACAGGCACTCGAGACTGTCCAGCGCCTGCTTCCCGTGCTGTGCCAAGCGCACG
GATTAACCCCAGAGCAGGTCGTGGCGATCGCAAGCCACGACGGAGGAAGACCCGCACTGGAGAGAGACG
