>Addgene plasmid #43748 | IV-CAC | addgene partial sequence | sequence record 62202 | M13-F20 5'-TGTAAAACGACGGCCAGT-3'
CTATAGGGCGAATTGGGCCCTCTAGATGCATGCTCGAGCGGCCGCCAGTGTGATGGATATCTGCAGAATT
CGCCCTTATATAGATGCCGTCCTAGCGCGTCTCGACTCACCCCAGAGCAGGTCGTGGCGATCGCAAGCCA
CGACGGAGGAAAGCAAGCCTTGGAAACAGTACAGAGGCTGTTGCCTGTGCTGTGCCAAGCGCACGGCCTC
ACCCCAGAGCAGGTCGTGGCAATCGCCTCCAACATTGGCGGGAAACAGGCACTCGAGACTGTCCAGCGCC
TGCTTCCCGTGCTGTGCCAAGCGCACGGATTAACCCCAGAGCAGGTCGTGGCGATCGCAAGCCACGACGG
AGGAAGACCCGCACTGGAGAGAGACGTGGGCACAGGAAAGATACTTAAGGGCGAATTCCAGCACACTGGC
GGCCGTTACTAGTGGATCCGAGCTCGGTACCAAGCTTGATGCATAGCTTGAGTATTCTATAGTGTCACCT
AAATAGCTTGGCGTAATCATGGTCATAGCTGTTTCCTGTGTGAAATTGTTATCCGCTCACAATTCCACAC
AACATACGAGCCGGAAGCATAAAGTGTAAAGCCTGGGGTGCCTAATGAGTGAGCTAACTCACATTAATTG
CGTTGCGCTCACTGCCCGCTTTCCAGTCGGGAAACCTGTCGTGCCAGCTGCATTAATGAATCGGCCAACG
CGCGGGGAGAGGCGGTTTGCGTATTGGGCGCTCTTCCGCTTCCTCGCTCACTGACTCGCTGCGCTCGGTC
GTTCGGCTGCGGCGAGCGGTATCAGCTCACTCAAAGGCGGTAATACGGTTATCCACAGAATCAGGGGATA
ACGCAGGAAAGAACATGTGAGCAAAAGGCCAGCAAAAGGCCAGGAACCGTAAAAAGGCCGCGTTGCTGGC
GTTTTTCCATA
